Addgene plasmid #21752: pDEST27-GST-ATXN1 FL(2Q)
Depositing lab: Huda Zoghbi. Depositing organization: Baylor College of Medicine. Publication: Opposing effects of polyglutamine expansion on native protein complexes contribute to SCA1. Lim J, Crespo-Barreto J, Jafar-Nejad P, Bowman AB, Richman R, Hill DE, Orr HT, Zoghbi HY. Nature. 2008 Apr 10. 452(7188):713-8. 10.1038/nature06731 PubMed 18337722.
Backbone
  Vector backbone: pDEST27
  Backbone manufacturer: Invitrogen
  Backbone size w/o insert (bp): 8123
  Vector type: Mammalian Expression
  Selectable markers: Neomycin (select with G418)
Growth in bacteria
  Bacterial resistance: Ampicillin, 100 μg/mL
  Growth temperature: 37°C
  Growth strain: DH5alpha
  Growth instructions: DH10B or similar
  Copy number: High Copy
Gene/Insert
  Gene/Insert name: Ataxin-1 (alt name: ATXN1)
  Species: H. sapiens (human)
  Insert size (bp): 2364
  Mutation: insert contains 2Q (2 glutamines) and there isno stop codon
  GenBank ID: NM_000332
  Entrez Gene: ATXN1 (a.k.a. ATX1, D6S504E, SCA1)
  Promoter: CMV
  Tag / fusion protein: GST (N terminal on backbone)
  Cloning method: Gateway Cloning
  Sequencing primers: 5′ pGEX 5'; 3′ M13 (-21) Forward or T7
Terms and licenses: Academic/Nonprofit Terms; Industry Terms: Not Available to Industry
How to cite: pDEST27-GST-ATXN1 FL(2Q) was a gift from Huda Zoghbi (Addgene plasmid # 21752 ; http://n2t.net/addgene:21752 ; RRID:Addgene_21752)
