[The description below was written by a language model from this plasmid's Addgene catalogue record.]
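Description:
pDEST27-GST-ATXN1 FL(2Q) is a mammalian expression plasmid built on the Invitrogen Gateway destination vector pDEST27, into which full-length human Ataxin-1 (ATXN1) was introduced by Gateway recombination. The backbone is listed at about 8.1 kb without insert, and the ATXN1 insert is roughly 2.4 kb. The plasmid is maintained at high copy in standard E. coli cloning strains under ampicillin selection, and it carries a neomycin resistance marker so that transfected mammalian cells can be selected with G418. No feature table is provided, so the origin of replication, polyadenylation signal and other backbone elements are not itemised in the record.

Expression is driven by the CMV promoter, a strong constitutive promoter in most mammalian cell lines. The backbone supplies an N-terminal glutathione S-transferase (GST) tag, so the product is a GST-Ataxin-1 fusion that can be captured on glutathione resin or detected with anti-GST antibodies. The ATXN1 coding sequence here carries a polyglutamine tract of only two glutamines, far shorter than the expanded tracts that cause spinocerebellar ataxia type 1 (SCA1). The record also notes that the insert lacks its own stop codon, so translation presumably continues into downstream vector sequence until an in-frame stop is reached.

The associated publication examines how polyglutamine expansion alters Ataxin-1's native protein complexes in SCA1. This suggests the construct serves as a short-tract version of the protein for GST pull-down or co-purification interaction studies in mammalian cells, for comparison with longer polyglutamine forms, although the record does not explicitly state its use.
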