>Addgene plasmid #21752 | pDEST27-GST-ATXN1 FL(2Q) | addgene partial sequence | sequence record 82600 | pGEX-5 5'-GGGCTGGCAAGCCACGTTTGGTG-3'
ATCGGATCTGGTTCCGCGTTCTAGATCAACAAGTTTGTACAAAAAAGTTGGCATGAAATCCAACCAAGAG
CGGAGCAACGAATGCCTGCCTCCCAAGAAGCGCGAGATCCCCGCCACCAGCCGGTCCTCCGAGGAGAAGG
CCCCTACCCTGCCCAGCGACAACCACCGGGTGGAGGGCACAGCATGGCTCCCGGGCAACCCTGGTGGCCG
GGGCCACGGGGGCGGGAGGCATGGGCCGGCAGGGACCTCGGTGGAGCTTGGTTTACAACAGGGAATAGGT
TTACACAAAGCATTGTCCACAGGGCTGGACTACTCCCCGCCCAGCGCTCCCAGGTCTGTCCCCGTGGCCA
CCACGCTGCCTGCCGCGTACGCCACCCCGCAGCCAGGGACCCCGGTGTCCCCCGTACAGTACGCTCACCT
GCCGCACACCTTCCAGTTCATTGGGTCCTCCCAATACAGTGGAACCTATGCCAGCTTCATCCCATCACAG
CTGATCCCCCCAACCGCCAACCCCGTCACCAGTGCAGTGGCCTCGGCCGCAGGGGCCACCACTCCATCCC
AGCGCTCCCAGCTGGAGGCCTATTCCACTCTGCTGGCCAACATGGGCAGTCTGAGCCAGACGCCGGGACA
CAAGGCTGAGCAGCAGCACCTCAGCAGGGCTCCGGGGCTTATCACCCCGGGGTCCCCCCCACCAGCCCAG
CAGAACCAGTACGTCCACATTTCCAGTTCTCCGCAGAACACCGGCCGCACCGCCTCTCCTCCGGCCATCC
CCGTCCACCTCCACCCCCACCAGACGATGATCCCACACACGCTCACCCTGGGGCCCCCCTCCCAGGTCGT
CATGCAATACGCCGACTCCGGCAGCCACTTTGTCCCTCGGGAGGCCACCAAGAAAGCTGAGAGCAGCCGG
CTGCAGCAGG
