>Addgene plasmid #21752 | pDEST27-GST-ATXN1 FL(2Q) | addgene partial sequence | sequence record 82905 | M13pUC-Fwd 5'-CCCAGTCACGACGTTGTAAAACG-3'
CTATATACGACTCACTATAGGGAGAGAGCTATGACGTCGCATGCACGCGATCAACCACTTTGTACAAGAA
AGTTGGCTTGCCTACATTAGACCGGCCTTCAATGCAAATCTTAACCTCCTGAGGAATTAGAGAAGGCTTA
GGAAGAGTCAAAGGTGGTTCGTCTTCTGACTTCTCCAGTTTGCGGCTCTCTGGCGCCGACCACCTCCTCT
TCCTCGTTGCCGCGGGCTTGCTGGGTTCTATTTTGGTGAGGAAGGGCGCTGCAGGCAATCCCATTTTCTC
TGGAAACTTCAGTTCGCCATTCTCAGAGAGCATCTGGGCACTCCCCTGGTTGATTCCGTTTTCCTGCTCG
GCATACCTGTGTCTGCTGCCCGCCAGGCCGTCGGCCTTTGAGTGCTTCAGCAGGACGCTGGCGGGATCCA
CGGGCTGGCCCTTTTTAACAGAGCCGTTCTTCAGGTTCTTGAGGGTAAGCGAGATGCAGACATCCCCAAC
TGAGAGTTTGGAACACGGCAAATCAAAGAGCTGGCTGGTTCTCTCCGGACAGCAGGATGACCAGCCCTGT
CCAAACACAAAAAAAGGATACTCTACCAAAACTTCAACGCTGACCTGGGCTCGGTGCTCCCCGACGGCGA
ACTGTATCACGGCCACGCCCGGGCTATGGCTGTCTTCAATCCTCTCTACGGTGCTGGAGTCGATCTTCAG
GTCGTTGCTTATCTCTGCACTCTGGATGAAATCTTCTGTTTTTAAGTCTTCCACCTTCTTTAGCTCCCCG
TTGGCCAACTGGATGATGGAGCCTTTCATGAAGTAGGGAGGCAGCGTA
